>Addgene plasmid #72951 | pTU2-B-lacZ | depositor full sequence | sequence record 447518 | pTU2-B-lacZ sequence 2506 bps
GGTCTCAGTACATCTAGAGACGTCTAGACATATGTTGTGAGCGGATAACAATTTCACACAGGAAACAGCT
ATGACCATGGTACAAAGAGGAGAAAGGACATGGGTGACCCGAAACTGCTGCTGGAAGTTCCGCACGCTAT
CTCTTCTTCTCCGGGTAACTCTCTGGCTGTTGTTCTGCAACGTCGTGACTGGGAAAACCCGGGTGTTACC
CAGCTGAACCGTCTGGCTGCTCACCCGCCGTTCGCTTCTTGGCGTAACTCTGAAGAAGCTCGTACCGACC
GTCCGTCCCAGCAGCTGCGTTCTCTGATCCGTCTGCTGACCAAACCGGAACGTAAACTGTCTTGGCTGCT
GCCGCCGCTGTCTAACAACTAACGCAAAAAACCCCGCCCCTGACAGGGCGGGGTTTTTTCGCACTAGTGG
ATCCGCATGCCGTCTCATTAGGGACAGAGACCCTGCAGTCCGGCAAAAAAGGGCAAGGTGTCACCACCCT
GCCCTTTTTCTTTAAAACCGAAAAGATTACTTCGCGTTATGCAGGCTTCCTCGCTCACTGACTCGCTGCG
CTCGGTCGTTCGGCTGCGGCGAGCGGTATCAGCTCACTCAAAGGCGGTAATACGGTTATCCACAGAATCA
GGGGATAACGCAGGAAAGAACATGTGAGCAAAAGGCCAGCAAAAGGCCAGGAACCGTAAAAAGGCCGCGT
TGCTGGCGTTTTTCCACAGGCTCCGCCCCCCTGACGAGCATCACAAAAATCGACGCTCAAGTCAGAGGTG
GCGAAACCCGACAGGACTATAAAGATACCAGGCGTTTCCCCCTGGAAGCTCCCTCGTGCGCTCTCCTGTT
CCGACCCTGCCGCTTACCGGATACCTGTCCGCCTTTCTCCCTTCGGGAAGCGTGGCGCTTTCTCATAGCT
CACGCTGTAGGTATCTCAGTTCGGTGTAGGTCGTTCGCTCCAAGCTGGGCTGTGTGCACGAACCCCCCGT
TCAGCCCGACCGCTGCGCCTTATCCGGTAACTATCGTCTTGAGTCCAACCCGGTAAGACACGACTTATCG
CCACTGGCAGCAGCCACTGGTAACAGGATTAGCAGAGCGAGGTATGTAGGCGGTGCTACAGAGTTCTTGA
AGTGGTGGCCTAACTACGGCTACACTAGAAGAACAGTATTTGGTATCTGCGCTCTGCTGAAGCCAGTTAC
CTTCGGAAAAAGAGTTGGTAGCTCTTGATCCGGCAAACAAACCACCGCTGGTAGCGGTGGTTTTTTTGTT
TGCAAGCAGCAGATTACGCGCAGAAAAAAAGGATCTCAAGAAGATCCTTTGATCTTTTCTACGGGGTCTG
ACGCTCAGTGGAACGAAAACTCACGTTAAGGGATTTTGGTCATGAGATTATCAAAAAGGATCTTCACCTA
GATCCTTTTAAATTAAAAATGAAGTTTTAAATCAATCTAAAGTATATATGAGTAAACTTGGTCTGACAGC
TCGAGGCTTGGATTCTCACCAATAAAAAACGCCCGGCGGCAACCGAGCGTTCTGAACAAATCCAGATGGA
GTTCTGAGGTCATTACTGGATCTATCAACAGGAGTCCAAGCGAGCTCGATATCAAATTACGCCCCGCCCT
GCCACTCATCGCAGTACTGTTGTAATTCATTAAGCATTCTGCCGACATGGAAGCCATCACAAACGGCATG
ATGAACCTGAATCGCCAGCGGCATCAGCACCTTGTCGCCTTGCGTATAATATTTGCCCATGGTGAAAACG
GGGGCGAAGAAGTTGTCCATATTGGCCACGTTTAAATCAAAACTGGTGAAACTCACCCAGGGATTGGCTG
ACACGAAAAACATATTCTCAATAAACCCTTTAGGGAAATAGGCCAGGTTTTCACCGTAACACGCCACATC
TTGCGAATATATGTGTAGAAACTGCCGGAAATCGTCGTGGTATTCACTCCAGAGCGATGAAAACGTTTCA
GTTTGCTCATGGAAAACGGTGTAACAAGGGTGAACACTATCCCATATCACCAGCTCACCGTCTTTCATTG
CCATACGAAATTCCGGATGAGCATTCATCAGGCGGGCAAGAATGTGAATAAAGGCCGGATAAAACTTGTG
CTTATTTTTCTTTACGGTCTTTAAAAAGGCCGTAATATCCAGCTGAACGGTCTGGTTATAGGTACATTGA
GCAACTGACTGAAATGCCTCAAAATGTTCTTTACGATGCCATTGGGATATATCAACGGTGGTATATCCAG
TGATTTTTTTCTCCATTTTAGCTTCCTTAGCTCCTGAAAATCTCGATAACTCAAAAAATACGCCCGGTAG
TGATCTTATTTCATTATGGTGAAAGTTGGAACCTCTTACGTGCCCGATCAACTCGAGTGCCACCTGACGT
CTAAGAAACCATTATTATCATGACATTAACCTATAAAAATAGGCGTATCACGAGGCAGAATTTCAGATAA
AAAAAATCCTTAGCTTTCGCTAAGGATGATTTCTGGAATTCGCGGCCGCTTCTAGA
Features (pLannotate 1.2.2; 9 found; start..end, strand, type, name):
     35..51      +  protein_bind   lac operator: The lac repressor binds to the lac operator to inhibit transcription in E. coli. This inhibition can be relieved by adding lactose or isopropyl-β-D-thiogalactopyranoside (IPTG). lac repressor encoded by lacI
    157..357     +  CDS            lacZ (fragment): BGAL_ECOLI - Experimental evidence at protein level: Swiss-Prot protein existence level 1. From Escherichia coli (strain K12).
    459..516     +  terminator     his operon terminator: This putative transcriptin terminator from the E. coli his operon has a 2-bp deletion introduced during synthesis. Its efficiency has not been determined.
    711..1299    -  rep_origin     ori: high-copy-number ColE1/pMB1/pBR322/pUC origin of replication
   1482..1576    -  terminator     lambda t0 terminator: transcription terminator from phage lambda
   1600..2256    -  CDS            cat: CAT_ECOLX - Experimental evidence at protein level: Swiss-Prot protein existence level 1. This enzyme is an effector of chloramphenicol resistance in bacteria. From Escherichia coli. This protein is used as a marker in many commonly used cloning vectors, such as pACYC184.
   2257..2354    -  promoter       cat promoter: promoter of the E. coli cat gene encoding chloramphenicol acetyltransferase
   2440..2483    -  terminator     bacterial terminator: putative bacterial transcription terminator
   2486..1       +  misc_feature   BioBrick prefix (across the origin): BioBrick prefix for parts that do not start with "ATG"
