[The description below was written by a language model from this plasmid's Addgene catalogue record and pLannotate feature annotations shown in this document.]
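Description:
pTU2-B-lacZ is a Level 2 destination vector from the EcoFlex MoClo (modular Golden Gate-style) cloning kit for E. coli synthetic biology. It is built on the iGEM pSB1C3 backbone and is a small plasmid of about 2.5 kb. It replicates in E. coli from a high-copy ColE1/pMB1-type origin and is selected with chloramphenicol through a cat gene driven by its native cat promoter and followed by the phage lambda t0 terminator. The record notes a silent nucleotide change (C435G) in the cat coding sequence, made to remove an internal BsmBI site. This is consistent with BsmBI being one of the type IIS enzymes used in the assembly scheme, although the record does not list the cloning sites themselves.

The payload is a placeholder rather than a gene of interest: a LacZalpha fragment with an upstream lac operator, sitting just after the BioBrick prefix and followed by a his operon terminator, with a further putative bacterial terminator insulating the cloning region on the other side. In vectors of this kind, the lacZ alpha cassette typically serves as a dropout marker, since its replacement by assembled DNA allows blue/white screening in an alpha-complementing host. The feature table does not annotate a lac promoter, only the operator.

According to the catalogue entry, the vector occupies "position B" at Level 2 and accepts four or five transcription units assembled from Level 1 plasmids (positions ABCD or ABCDE), allowing multigene constructs to be built hierarchically and potentially combined with other Level 2 positions in later steps.
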