Addgene plasmid #72951: pTU2-B-lacZ
Purpose: Level 2 Destination vector - Position B - Assembly of 4-5 TU's from Level 1-ABCD or ABCDE
Depositing lab: Paul Freemont. Depositing organization: Imperial College London. Publication: EcoFlex: A Multifunctional MoClo Kit for E. coli Synthetic Biology. Moore SJ, Lai HE, Kelwick RJ, Chee SM, Bell DJ, Polizzi KM, Freemont PS. ACS Synth Biol. 2016 May 2. 10.1021/acssynbio.6b00031 PubMed 27096716.
Backbone
  Vector backbone: pSB1C3
  Backbone manufacturer: iGEM
  Backbone size w/o insert (bp): 2507
  Vector type: Synthetic Biology
Growth in bacteria
  Bacterial resistance: Chloramphenicol, 25 μg/mL
  Growth temperature: 37°C
  Growth strain: JM109
  Copy number: High Copy
Gene/Insert
  Gene/Insert name: Level 2 - B site (alt name: LacZalpha fragment)
  Species: Synthetic
  Mutation: CAT gene - C435G (nucleotide) - silent mutagenesis to remove BsmBI site
  Cloning method: Restriction Enzyme; 5′ cloning site Unknown (unknown if destroyed); 3′ cloning site Unknown (unknown if destroyed)
  Sequencing primers: 5′ VF2 (5' tgccacctgacgtctaagaa 3'); 3′ VR (5' attaccgcctttgagtgagc 3')
Terms and licenses: Academic/Nonprofit Terms; Industry Terms: Not Available to Industry
How to cite: pTU2-B-lacZ was a gift from Paul Freemont (Addgene plasmid # 72951 ; http://n2t.net/addgene:72951 ; RRID:Addgene_72951)
