>Addgene plasmid #72951 | pTU2-B-lacZ | depositor partial sequence | sequence record 133796 | Golden Gate MCS - Partial sequence between 2 BsaI sites (GGTCTCANNNN and NNNNAGAGACC) - Backbone pTU2-A-lacZ
GGTCTCAGTACATCTAGAGACGTCTAGACATATGTTGTGAGCGGATAACAATTTCACACAGGAAACAGCT
ATGACCATGGTACAAAGAGGAGAAAGGACATGGGTGACCCGAAACTGCTGCTGGAAGTTCCGCACGCTAT
CTCTTCTTCTCCGGGTAACTCTCTGGCTGTTGTTCTGCAACGTCGTGACTGGGAAAACCCGGGTGTTACC
CAGCTGAACCGTCTGGCTGCTCACCCGCCGTTCGCTTCTTGGCGTAACTCTGAAGAAGCTCGTACCGACC
GTCCGTCCCAGCAGCTGCGTTCTCTGATCCGTCTGCTGACCAAACCGGAACGTAAACTGTCTTGGCTGCT
GCCGCCGCTGTCTAACAACTAACGCAAAAAACCCCGCCCCTGACAGGGCGGGGTTTTTTCGCACTAGTGG
ATCCGCATGCCGTCTCATTAGGGACAGAGACC
