>Addgene plasmid #72951 | pTU2-B-lacZ | addgene partial sequence | sequence record 140543 | RNAde-BB-1F 5'-tgccacctgacgtctaagaa-3'
ATAGGCGTATCACGAGGCAGAATTTCAGATAAAAAAAATCCTTAGCTTTCGCTAAGGATGATTTCTGGAA
TTCGCGGCCGCTTCTAGAGGTCTCAGTACATCTAGAGACGTCTAGACATATGTTGTGAGCGGATAACAAT
TTCACACAGGAAACAGCTATGACCATGGTACAAAGAGGAGAAAGGACATGGGTGACCCGAAACTGCTGCT
GGAAGTTCCGCACGCTATCTCTTCTTCTCCGGGTAACTCTCTGGCTGTTGTTCTGCAACGTCGTGACTGG
GAAAACCCGGGTGTTACCCAGCTGAACCGTCTGGCTGCTCACCCGCCGTTCGCTTCTTGGCGTAACTCTG
AAGAAGCTCGTACCGACCGTCCGTCCCAGCAGCTGCGTTCTCTGATCCGTCTGCTGACCAAACCGGAACG
TAAACTGTCTTGGCTGCTGCCGCCGCTGTCTAACAACTAACGCAAAAAACCCCGCCCCTGACAGGGCGGG
GTTTTTTCGCACTAGTGGATCCGCATGCCGTCTCATTAGGGACAGAGACCCTGCAGTCCGGCAAAAAAGG
GCAAGGTGTCACCACCCTGCCCTTTTTCTTTAAAACCGAAAAGATTACTTCGCGTTATGCAGGCTTCCTC
GCTCACTGACTCGCTGCGCTCGGTCGTTCGGCTGCGGCGAGCGGTATCAGCTCACTCAAAGGCGGTAATA
CGGTTATCCACAGAATCAGGGGATAACGCAGGAAAGAACATGTGAGCAAAAGGCCAGCAAAAGGCCAGGA
ACCGTAAA
